Addgene plasmid #26259: pBPHLWL-VP16AD
Depositing lab: Tom Clandinin. Depositing organization: Stanford University. Publication: A versatile in vivo system for directed dissection of gene expression patterns. Gohl DM, Silies MA, Gao XJ, Bhalerao S, Luongo FJ, Lin CC, Potter CJ, Clandinin TR. Nat Methods. 2011 Mar;8(3):231-7. doi: 10.1038/nmeth.1561. PubMed 21473015.
Backbone
  Vector backbone: pBPHLWL
  Backbone size w/o insert (bp): 7963
  Vector type: Bacterial Expression, Insect Expression ; Drosophila transgenesis
Growth in bacteria
  Bacterial resistance: Ampicillin, 100 μg/mL
  Growth temperature: 37°C
  Growth strain: DH5alpha
  Copy number: High Copy
Gene/Insert
  Gene/Insert name: VP16AD-ZIP+ (alt names: VP16AD-EE12RR345L; VP16)
  Species: S. cerevisiae (budding yeast)
  Insert size (bp): 500
  Cloning method: Restriction Enzyme; 5′ cloning site NotI (not destroyed); 3′ cloning site AscI (not destroyed)
  Sequencing primers: 5′ CAGTGCACGTTTGCTTGTTGA
Resource information
  A portion of this plasmid was derived from a plasmid made by: pActPL-VP16AD (obtained from Addgene)
Terms and licenses: Academic/Nonprofit Terms; Industry Terms: Not Available to Industry
Depositor comments: Luan et al. Neuron. 2006 Nov 9. 52(3):425-36.
How to cite: pBPHLWL-VP16AD was a gift from Tom Clandinin (Addgene plasmid # 26259 ; http://n2t.net/addgene:26259 ; RRID:Addgene_26259)
