[The description below was written by a language model from this plasmid's Addgene catalogue record and pLannotate feature annotations shown in this document.]
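Description:
pBPHLWL-VP16AD is a Drosophila transgenesis plasmid built on the pBPHLWL backbone, which the feature table shows to be a pBluescript-type vector. It carries a high-copy ColE1/pUC origin, an f1 origin, an ampicillin resistance gene with its own promoter, and remnants of the lacZα/lac promoter region flanked by T7 and T3 promoters. It is propagated in E. coli under ampicillin selection. The annotated sequence record is 8,445 nt, consistent with the stated backbone of about 8 kb plus an insert of about 500 bp.

The fly-specific portion begins with a φC31 attB site, which allows integrase-mediated insertion into an attP-bearing locus in the genome. This is followed by a fragment of the P element 5' end, most likely a minimal promoter region, although the record does not name the promoter that drives the insert. The payload was cloned between NotI and AscI and is VP16AD-ZIP+. It comprises an SV40 nuclear localization signal, the herpes simplex virus VP16 transcriptional activation domain and, according to the insert's alternative name, a heterodimerizing leucine zipper that the feature table does not annotate. The catalogue lists the insert species as budding yeast, whereas the annotated activation domain is viral. The insert was derived from pActPL-VP16AD. Downstream lies a mini-white eye-colour marker for identifying transformants. It is flanked by two loxP sites, so Cre can excise it after integration.

The VP16AD-zipper is one half of a split transcriptional activator, which becomes functional only where a partner carrying the complementary zipper and a DNA-binding domain is co-expressed. The associated publication describes an in vivo system for dissecting gene expression patterns, which fits use of this plasmid to place the activation-domain half at defined loci for intersectional expression.
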