Features (pLannotate 1.2.2; 20 found; start..end, strand, type, name):
     30..458     -  rep_origin     f1 ori (sequence partly withheld): f1 bacteriophage origin of replication; arrow indicates direction of (+) strand synthesis
    463..618     -  CDS            lacZα (fragment): LacZα fragment of β-galactosidase; lacZ fragment
    626..644     +  promoter       T7 promoter: promoter for bacteriophage T7 RNA polymerase
    653..672     -  misc_feature   MCS (fragment): pBluescript multiple cloning site
    689..758     +  protein_bind   attB: attB site for the φC31 integrase (Groth et al., 2000) phage φC31 integrase
    968..1071    +  misc_feature   P element 5' end (fragment): No description available
   1118..1137    +  CDS            SV40 NLS (fragment): nuclear localization signal of SV40 (simian virus 40) large T antigen
   1151..1384    +  CDS            VP16 AD: transcriptional activation domain of herpes simplex virus protein VP16 (Triezenberg et al., 1988; Cousens et al., 1989); UL48
   1865..1898    +  protein_bind   loxP: Cre-mediated recombination occurs in the 8-bp core sequence (GCATACAT). Cre recombinase
   1902..2068    -  polyA_signal   PGK poly(A) signal (fragment): mouse phosphoglycerate kinase 1 polyadenylation signal
   2074..6193    +  gene           mini-white: white; This modified version of the white gene lacks part of the first intron.
   6199..6232    +  protein_bind   loxP: Cre-mediated recombination occurs in the 8-bp core sequence (GCATACAT). Cre recombinase
   6257..6275    -  promoter       T3 promoter: promoter for bacteriophage T3 RNA polymerase
   6320..6336    -  protein_bind   lac operator: The lac repressor binds to the lac operator to inhibit transcription in E. coli. This inhibition can be relieved by adding lactose or isopropyl-β-D-thiogalactopyranoside (IPTG). lac repressor encoded by lacI
   6344..6374    -  promoter       lac promoter: promoter for the E. coli lac operon
   6389..6410    -  protein_bind   CAP binding site: CAP binding activates transcription in the presence of cAMP. E. coli catabolite activator protein
   6423..6515    -  CDS            lacI (fragment): lac repressor; lacI; The lac repressor binds to the lac operator to inhibit transcription in E. coli. This inhibition can be relieved by adding lactose or isopropyl-β-D-thiogalactopyranoside (IPTG).
   6698..7286    -  rep_origin     ori: high-copy-number ColE1/pMB1/pBR322/pUC origin of replication
   7457..8317    -  CDS            AmpR: β-lactamase; bla; confers resistance to ampicillin, carbenicillin, and related antibiotics
   8318..8422    -  promoter       AmpR promoter: bla
>Addgene plasmid #26259 | pBPHLWL-VP16AD | depositor full sequence | sequence record 12351 | Author sequence
CTAAATTGTAAGCGTTAATATTTTGTTAAAATTCGCGTTAAATTTTTGTTAAATCAGCTCATTTTTTAAC
CAATAGGCCGAAATCGGCAAAATCCCTTATAAATCAAAAGAATAGACCGAGATAGGGT
[37 nt withheld, positions 129-165]
AAAGAACGTGGACTCCAACGTCAAAGG
[49 nt withheld, positions 193-241]
T
[91 nt withheld, positions 243-333]
G
[124 nt withheld, positions 335-458]
CCCATTCGCCATTCAGGCTGCGCAACTGTTGGGAAGGGCGATCGGTGCGGGCCTCTTCGCTATTACGCCA
GCTGGCGAAAGGGGGATGTGCTGCAAGGCGATTAAGTTGGGTAACGCCAGGGTTTTCCCAGTCACGACGT
TGTAAAACGACGGCCAGTGAGCGCGCGTAATACGACTCACTATAGGGCGAATTGGGTACCGGGCCCCCCC
TCGACGATGTAGGTCACGGTCTCGAAGCCGCGGTGCGGGTGCCAGGGCGTGCCCTTGGGCTCCCCGGGCG
CGTACTCCACCTCACCCATCTGGTCCATCATGATGAACGGGTCGAGGTGGCGGTAGTTGATCCCGGCGAA
CGCGCGGCGCACCGGGAAGCCCTCGCCCTCGAAACCGCTGGGCGCGGTGGTCACGGTGAGCACGGGACGT
GCGACGGCGTCGGCGGGTGCGGATACGCGGGGCAGCGTCAGCGGGTTCTCGACGGTCACGGCGGGCATGT
CGAGGTCGACGGTATCGATAAGCTTACCGAAGTATACACTTAAATTCAGTGCACGTTTGCTTGTTGAGAG
GAAAGGTTGTGTGCGGACGAATTTTTTTTTGAAAACATTAACCCTTACGTGGATCCGCGGCCGCAAAACA
TGGATAAAGCGGAATTAATTCCCGAGCCTCCAAAAAAGAAGAGAAAGGTCGAATTGGGTACCGCCCCCCC
GACCGATGTCAGCCTGGGGGACGAGCTCCACTTAGACGGCGAGGACGTGGCGATGGCGCATGCCGACGCG
CTAGACGATTTCGATCTGGACATGTTGGGGGACGGGGATTCCCCGGGTCCGGGATTTACCCCCCACGACT
CCGCCCCCTACGGCGCTCTGGATATGGCCGACTTCGAGTTTGAGCAGATGTTTACCGATGCCCTTGGAAT
TGACGAGTACGGTGGGGCTAGCGGAGGAGGTGGTGGAGGTGGAGGTGGAGGTACTAGTCTGGAGATCGAG
GCCGCCTTCCTGGAGCGCGAGAACACCGCCCTGGAGACCCGCGTGGCCGAGCTGCGCCAGCGCGTGCAGC
GCCTGCGCAACCGCGTGAGCCAGAACCGCACCCGCTACGGCCCCCTGGGCGGCGGCAAGTAAGGCGCGCC
TCTAGATCGATACCGTCGACTAAAGCCAAATAGAAAATTATTCAGTTCCTGGCTTAAGTTTTTAAAAGTG
ATATTATTTATTTGGTTGTAACCAACCAAAAGAATGTAAATAACTAATACATAATTATGTTAGTTTTAAG
TTAGCAACAAATTGATTTTAGCTATATTAGCTACTTGGTTAATAAATAGAATATATTTATTTAAAGATAA
TTGCGTTTTTATTGTCAGGGAGTGAGTTTGCTTAAAAACTCGTTTAGATCCACTAGCTTAATTAAGCATG
CACTAGATAACTTCGTATAGCATACATTATACGAAGTTATAGCTTCTGATGGAATTAGAACTTGGCAAAA
CAATACTGAGAATGAAGTGTATGTGGAACAGAGGCTGCTGATCTCGTTCTTCAGGCTATGAAACTGACAC
ATTTGGAAACCACAGTACTTAGAACCACAAAGTGGGAATCAAGAGAAAAACAATGATCCCACGAGAGATC
GAATTCTAGTATGTATGTAAGTTAATAAAACCCATTTTTGCGGAAAGTAGATAAAAAAAACATTTTTTTT
TTTTACTGCACTGGATATCATTGAACTTATCTGATCAGTTTTAAATTTACTTCGATCCAAGGGTATTTGA
TGTACCAGGTTCTTTCGATTACCTCTCACTCAAAATGACATTCCACTCAAAGTCAGCGCTGTTTGCCTCC
TTCTCTGTCCACAGAAATATCGCCGTCTCTTTCGCCGCTGCGTCCGCTATCTCTTTCGCCACCGTTTGTA
GCGTTACGTAGCGTCAATGTCCGCCTTCAGTTGCATTTTGTCAGCGGTTTCGTGACGAAGCTCCAAGCGG
TTTACGCCATCAATTAAACACAAAGTGCTGTGCCAAAACTCCTCTCGCTTCTTATTTTTGTTTGTTTTTT
GAGTGATTGGGGTGGTGATTGGTTTTGGGTGGGTAAGCAGGGGAAAGTGTGAAAAATCCCGGCAATGGGC
CAAGAGGATCAGGAGCTATTAATTCGCGGAGGCAGCAAACACCCATCTGCCGAGCATCTGAACAATGTGA
GTAGTACATGTGCATACATCTTAAGTTCACTTGATCTATAGGAACTGCGATTGCAACATCAAATTGTCTG
CGGCGTGAGAACTGCGACCCACAAAAATCCCAAACCGCAATTGCACAAACAAATAGTGACACGAAACAGA
TTATTCTGGTAGCTGTTCTCGCTATATAAGACAATTTTTGAGATCATATCATGATCAAGACATCTAAAGG
CATTCATTTTCGACTATATTCTTTTTTACAAAAAATATAACAACCAGATATTTTAAGCTGATCCTAGATG
CACAAAAAATAAATAAAAGTATAAACCTACTTCGTAGGATACTTCGGGGTACTTTTTGTTCGGGGTTAGA
TGAGCATAACGCTTGTAGTTGATATTTGAGATCCCCTATCATTGCAGGGTGACAGCGGAGCGGCTTCGCA
GAGCTGCATTAACCAGGGCTTCGGGCAGGCCAAAAACTACGGCACGCTCCGGCCACCCAGTCCGCCGGAG
GACTCCGGTTCAGGGAGCGGCCAACTAGCCGAGAACCTCACCTATGCCTGGCACAATATGGACATCTTTG
GGGCGGTCAATCAGCCGGGCTCCGGATGGCGGCAGCTGGTCAACCGGACACGCGGACTATTCTGCAACGA
GCGACACATACCGGCGCCCAGGAAACATTTGCTCAAGAACGGTGAGTTTCTATTCGCAGTCGGCTGATCT
GTGTGAAATCTTAATAAAGGGTCCAATTACCAATTTGAAACTCAGTTTGCGGCGTGGCCTATCCGGGCGA
ACTTTTGGCCGTGATGGGCAGTTCCGGTGCCGGAAAGACGACCCTGCTGAATGCCCTTGCCTTTCGATCG
CCGCAGGGCATCCAAGTATCGCCATCCGGGATGCGACTGCTCAATGGCCAACCTGTGGACGCCAAGGAGA
TGCAGGCCAGGTGCGCCTATGTCCAGCAGGATGACCTCTTTATCGGCTCCCTAACGGCCAGGGAACACCT
GATTTTCCAAGCCATGGTGCGGATGCCACGACATCTGACCTATCGGCAGCGAGTGGCCCGCGTGGATCAG
GTGATCCAGGAGCTTTCGCTCAGCAAATGTCAGCACACGATCATCGGTGTGCCCGGCAGGGTGAAAGGTC
TGTCCGGCGGAGAAAGGAAGCGTCTGGCATTCGCCTCCGAGGCTCTAACCGATCCGCCGCTTCTGATCTG
CGATGAGCCCACCTCCGGACTGGACTCCTTTACCGCCCACAGCGTCGTCCAGGTGCTGAAGAAGCTGTCG
CAGAAGGGCAAGACCGTCATCCTGACCATTCATCAGCCGTCTTCCGAGCTGTTTGAGCTCTTTGACAAGA
TCCTTCTGATGGCCGAGGGCAGGGTAGCTTTCTTGGGCACTCCCAGCGAAGCCGTCGACTTCTTTTCCTA
GTGAGTTCGATGTGTTTATTAAGGGTATCTAGTATTACATAACATCTCAACTCCTATCCAGCGTGGGTGC
CCAGTGTCCTACCAACTACAATCCGGCGGACTTTTACGTACAGGTGTTGGCCGTTGTGCCCGGACGGGAG
ATCGAGTCCCGTGATCGGATCGCCAAGATATGCGACAATTTTGCCATTAGCAAAGTAGCCCGGGATATGG
AGCAGTTGTTGGCCACCAAAAATCTGGAGAAGCCACTGGAGCAGCCGGAGAATGGGTACACCTACAAGGC
CACCTGGTTCATGCAGTTCCGGGCGGTCCTGTGGCGATCCTGGCTGTCGGTGCTCAAGGAACCACTCCTC
GTAAAAGTGCGACTTATTCAGACAACGGTGAGTGGTTCCAGTGGAAACAAATGATATAACGCTTACAATT
CTTGGAAACAAATTCGCTAGATTTTAGATAGAATTGCCTGATTCCACACCCTTCTTAGTTTTTTTCAATG
AGATGTATAGTTTATAGTTTTGCAGAAGATAAATAAATTTCATTTAACTCGCGAATATTAATGAGATGCG
AGTAACATTTTAATTTGCAGATGGTTGCCATCTTGATTGGCCTCATCTTTTTGGGCCAACAACTCACGCA
AGTGGGTGTGATGAATATCAACGGAGCCATCTTCCTCTTCCTGACCAACATGACCTTTCAAAACGTCTTT
GCCACGATAAATGTAAGTCATGTTTAGAATACATTTGCATTTCAATAATTTACTAACTTTCTAATGAATC
GATTCGATTTAGGTGTTCACCTCAGAGCTGCCAGTTTTTATGAGGGAGGCCCGAAGTCGACTTTATCGCT
GTGACACATACTTTCTGGGCAAAACGATTGCCGAATTGCCGCTTTTTCTCACAGTGCCACTGGTCTTCAC
GGCGATTGCCTATCCGATGATCGGACTGCGGGCCGGAGTGCTGCACTTCTTCAACTGCCTGGCGCTGGTC
ACTCTGGTGGCCAATGTGTCAACGTCCTTCGGATATCTAATATCCTGCGCCAGCTCCTCGACCTCGATGG
CGCTGTCTGTGGGTCCGCCGGTTATCATACCATTCCTGCTCTTTGGCGGCTTCTTCTTGAACTCGGGCTC
GGTGCCAGTATACCTCAAATGGTTGTCGTACCTCTCATGGTTCCGTTACGCCAACGAGGGTCTGCTGATT
AACCAATGGGCGGACGTGGAGCCGGGCGAAATTAGCTGCACATCGTCGAACACCACGTGCCCCAGTTCGG
GCAAGGTCATCCTGGAGACGCTTAACTTCTCCGCCGCCGATCTGCCGCTGGACTACGTGGGTCTGGCCAT
TCTCATCGTGAGCTTCCGGGTGCTCGCATATCTGGCTCTAAGACTTCGGGCCCGACGCAAGGAGTAGCCG
ACATATATCCGAAATAACTGCTTGTTTTTTTTTTTTACCATTATTACCATCGTGTTTACTGTTTATTGCC
CCCTCAAAAAGCTAATGTAATTATATTTGTGCCAATAAAAACAAGATATGACCTATAGAATACAAGTATT
TCCCCTTCGAACATCCCCACAAGTAGACTTTGGATTTGTCTTCTAACCAAAAGACTTACACACCTGCATA
CCTTACATCAAAAACTCGTTTATCGCTACATAAAACACCGGGATATATTTTTTATATACATACTTTTCAA
ATCGCGCGCCCTCTTCATAATTCACCTCCACCACACCACGTTTCGTAGTTGCTCTTTCGCTGTCTCCCAC
CCGCTCTCCGCAACACATTCACCTTTTGTTCGACGACCTTGGAGCGACTGTCGTTAGTTCCGCGCGATTC
GGTTCGCTCAAATGGTTCCGAGTGGTTCATTTCGTCTCAATAGAAATTAGTAATAAATATTTGTATGTAC
AATTTATTTGCTCCAATATATTTGTATATATTTCCCTCACAGCTATATTTATTCTAATTTAATATTATGA
CTTTTTAAGGTAATTTTTTGTGACCTGTTCGGAGTGATTAGCGTTACAATTTGAACTGAAAGTGACATCC
AGTGTTTGTTCCTTGTGTAGATGCATCTCAAAAAAATGGTGGGCATAATAGTGTTGTTTATATATATCAA
AAATAACAACTATAATAATAAGAATACATTTAATTTAGAAAATGCTTGGATTTCACTGGAACTAGAATTC
ATAACTTCGTATAGCATACATTATACGAAGTTATGGATCTGAGCTCCAGCTTTTGTTCCCTTTAGTGAGG
GTTAATTGCGCGCTTGGCGTAATCATGGTCATAGCTGTTTCCTGTGTGAAATTGTTATCCGCTCACAATT
CCACACAACATACGAGCCGGAAGCATAAAGTGTAAAGCCTGGGGTGCCTAATGAGTGAGCTAACTCACAT
TAATTGCGTTGCGCTCACTGCCCGCTTTCCAGTCGGGAAACCTGTCGTGCCAGCTGCATTAATGAATCGG
CCAACGCGCGGGGAGAGGCGGTTTGCGTATTGGGCGCTCTTCCGCTTCCTCGCTCACTGACTCGCTGCGC
TCGGTCGTTCGGCTGCGGCGAGCGGTATCAGCTCACTCAAAGGCGGTAATACGGTTATCCACAGAATCAG
GGGATAACGCAGGAAAGAACATGTGAGCAAAAGGCCAGCAAAAGGCCAGGAACCGTAAAAAGGCCGCGTT
GCTGGCGTTTTTCCATAGGCTCCGCCCCCCTGACGAGCATCACAAAAATCGACGCTCAAGTCAGAGGTGG
CGAAACCCGACAGGACTATAAAGATACCAGGCGTTTCCCCCTGGAAGCTCCCTCGTGCGCTCTCCTGTTC
CGACCCTGCCGCTTACCGGATACCTGTCCGCCTTTCTCCCTTCGGGAAGCGTGGCGCTTTCTCATAGCTC
ACGCTGTAGGTATCTCAGTTCGGTGTAGGTCGTTCGCTCCAAGCTGGGCTGTGTGCACGAACCCCCCGTT
CAGCCCGACCGCTGCGCCTTATCCGGTAACTATCGTCTTGAGTCCAACCCGGTAAGACACGACTTATCGC
CACTGGCAGCAGCCACTGGTAACAGGATTAGCAGAGCGAGGTATGTAGGCGGTGCTACAGAGTTCTTGAA
GTGGTGGCCTAACTACGGCTACACTAGAAGGACAGTATTTGGTATCTGCGCTCTGCTGAAGCCAGTTACC
TTCGGAAAAAGAGTTGGTAGCTCTTGATCCGGCAAACAAACCACCGCTGGTAGCGGTGGTTTTTTTGTTT
GCAAGCAGCAGATTACGCGCAGAAAAAAAGGATCTCAAGAAGATCCTTTGATCTTTTCTACGGGGTCTGA
CGCTCAGTGGAACGAAAACTCACGTTAAGGGATTTTGGTCATGAGATTATCAAAAAGGATCTTCACCTAG
ATCCTTTTAAATTAAAAATGAAGTTTTAAATCAATCTAAAGTATATATGAGTAAACTTGGTCTGACAGTT
ACCAATGCTTAATCAGTGAGGCACCTATCTCAGCGATCTGTCTATTTCGTTCATCCATAGTTGCCTGACT
CCCCGTCGTGTAGATAACTACGATACGGGAGGGCTTACCATCTGGCCCCAGTGCTGCAATGATACCGCGA
GACCCACGCTCACCGGCTCCAGATTTATCAGCAATAAACCAGCCAGCCGGAAGGGCCGAGCGCAGAAGTG
GTCCTGCAACTTTATCCGCCTCCATCCAGTCTATTAATTGTTGCCGGGAAGCTAGAGTAAGTAGTTCGCC
AGTTAATAGTTTGCGCAACGTTGTTGCCATTGCTACAGGCATCGTGGTGTCACGCTCGTCGTTTGGTATG
GCTTCATTCAGCTCCGGTTCCCAACGATCAAGGCGAGTTACATGATCCCCCATGTTGTGCAAAAAAGCGG
TTAGCTCCTTCGGTCCTCCGATCGTTGTCAGAAGTAAGTTGGCCGCAGTGTTATCACTCATGGTTATGGC
AGCACTGCATAATTCTCTTACTGTCATGCCATCCGTAAGATGCTTTTCTGTGACTGGTGAGTACTCAACC
AAGTCATTCTGAGAATAGTGTATGCGGCGACCGAGTTGCTCTTGCCCGGCGTCAATACGGGATAATACCG
CGCCACATAGCAGAACTTTAAAAGTGCTCATCATTGGAAAACGTTCTTCGGGGCGAAAACTCTCAAGGAT
CTTACCGCTGTTGAGATCCAGTTCGATGTAACCCACTCGTGCACCCAACTGATCTTCAGCATCTTTTACT
TTCACCAGCGTTTCTGGGTGAGCAAAAACAGGAAGGCAAAATGCCGCAAAAAAGGGAATAAGGGCGACAC
GGAAATGTTGAATACTCATACTCTTCCTTTTTCAATATTATTGAAGCATTTATCAGGGTTATTGTCTCAT
GAGCGGATACATATTTGAATGTATTTAGAAAAATAAACAAATAGGGGTTCCGCGCACATTTCCCCGAAAA
GTGCCAC
