>Addgene plasmid #26259 | pBPHLWL-VP16AD | addgene partial sequence | sequence record 32404 | 26259 with miniwhite-R (AAGAGATAGCGGACGCAGCG)
CAGCGCTGACTTTGAGTGGAATGTCATTTTGAGTGAGAGGTAATCGAAAGAACCTGGTACATCAAATACC
CTTGGATCGAAGTAAATTTAAAACTGATCAGATAAGTTCAATGATATCCAGTGCAGTAAAAAAAAAAAAT
GTTTTTTTTATCTACTTTCCGCAAAAATGGGTTTTATTAACTTACATACATACTAGAATTCGATCTCTCG
TGGGATCATTGTTTTTCTCTTGATTCCCACTTTGTGGTTCTAAGTACTGTGGTTTCCAAATGTGTCAGTT
TCATAGCCTGAAGAACGAGATCAGCAGCCTCTGTTCCACATACACTTCATTCTCAGTATTGTTTTGCCAA
GTTCTAATTCCATCAGAAGCTATAACTTCGTATAATGTATGCTATACGAAGTTATCTAGTGCATGCTTAA
TTAAGCTAGTGGATCTAAACGAGTTTTTAAGCAAACTCACTCCCTGACAATAAAAACGCAATTATCTTTA
AATAAATATATTCTATTTATTAACCAAGTAGCTAATATAGCTAAAATCAATTTGTTGCTAACTTAAAACT
AACATAATTATGTATTAGTTATTTACATTCTTTTGGTTGGTTACAACCAAATAAATAATATCACTTTTAA
AAACTTAAGCCAGGAACTGAATAATTTTCTATTTGGCTTTAGTCGACGGTATCGATCTAGAGGCGCGCCT
TACTTGCCGCCGCCCAGGGGGCCGTAGCGGGTGCGGTTCTGGCTCACGCGGTTGCGCAGGCGCTGCACGC
GCTGGCGCAGCTCGGCCACGCGGGTCTCCAGGGCGGTGTTCTCGCGCTCCA
