>Addgene plasmid #26259 | pBPHLWL-VP16AD | addgene partial sequence | sequence record 32405 | 26259 with miniwhite-F (TTTGTGACCTGTTCGGAGTGA)
TTTGTTCCTTGTGTAGATGCATCTCAAAAAAATGGTGGGCATAATAGTGTTGTTTATATATATCAAAAAT
AACAACTATAATAATAAGAATACATTTAATTTAGAAAATGCTTGGATTTCACTGGAACTAGAATTCATAA
CTTCGTATAGCATACATTATACGAAGTTATGGATCTGAGCTCCAGCTTTTGTTCCCTTTAGTGAGGGTTA
ATTGCGCGCTTGGCGTAATCATGGTCATAGCTGTTTCCTGTGTGAAATTGTTATCCGCTCACAATTCCAC
ACAACATACGAGCCGGAAGCATAAAGTGTAAAGCCTGGGGTGCCTAATGAGTGAGCTAACTCACATTAAT
TGCGTTGCGCTCACTGCCCGCTTTCCAGTCGGGAAACCTGTCGTGCCAGCTGCATTAATGAATCGGCCAA
CGCGCGGGGAGAGGCGGTTTGCGTATTGGGCGCTCTTCCGCTTCCTCGCTCACTGACTCGCTGCGCTCGG
TCGTTCGGCTGCGGCGAGCGGTATCAGCTCACTCAAAGGCGGTAATACGGTTATCCACAGAATCAGGGGA
TAACGCAGGAAAGAACATGTGAGCAAAAGGCCAGCAAAAGGCCAGGAACCGTAAAAAGGCCGCGTTGCTG
GCGTTTTTCCATAGGCTCCGCCCCCCTGACGAGCATCACAAAAATCGACGCTCAAGTCAGAGGTGGCGAA
ACCCGACAGGACTATAAAGATACCAGGCGTTTCCCCCTGGAAGCTCCCTCGTGCGCTCTCCTGTTCCGAC
CCTGCCGCTTACCGGATACCTGTCCGCCTTTCTCCCTTCGGGAAGCGTGGCGCTTTCTCATAGCTCACGC
TGTAGGTATCTCAGTTCGGTGTAGGTCGTTCGCTCCAAGCTGGGCTGTGTGCACGAA
