>Addgene plasmid #26259 | pBPHLWL-VP16AD | addgene partial sequence | sequence record 32406 | 26259 with M13-fwd20
ATTGGGTACCGGGCCCCCCCTCGACGATGTAGGTCACGGTCTCGAAGCCGCGGTGCGGGTGCCAGGGCGT
GCCCTTGGGCTCCCCGGGCGCGTACTCCACCTCACCCATCTGGTCCATCATGATGAACGGGTCGAGGTGG
CGGTAGTTGATCCCGGCGAACGCGCGGCGCACCGGGAAGCCCTCGCCCTCGAAACCGCTGGGCGCGGTGG
TCACGGTGAGCACGGGACGTGCGACGGCGTCGGCGGGTGCGGATACGCGGGGCAGCGTCAGCGGGTTCTC
GACGGTCACGGCGGGCATGTCGAGGTCGACGGTATCGATAAGCTTACCGAAGTATACACTTAAATTCAGT
GCACGTTTGCTTGTTGAGAGGAAAGGTTGTGTGCGGACGAATTTTTTTTTGAAAACATTAACCCTTACGT
GGATCCGCGGCCGCAAAACATGGATAAAGCGGAATTAATTCCCGAGCCTCCAAAAAAGAAGAGAAAGGTC
GAATTGGGTACCGCCCCCCCGACCGATGTCAGCCTGGGGGACGAGCTCCACTTAGACGGCGAGGACGTGG
CGATGGCGCATGCCGACGCGCTAGACGATTTCGATCTGGACATGTTGGGGGACGGGGATTCCCCGGGTCC
GGGATTTACCCCCCACGACTCCGCCCCCTACGGCGCTCTGGATATGGCCGACTTCGAGTTTGAGCAGATG
TTTACCGATGCCCTTGGAATTGACGAGTACGGTGGGGCTAGCGGA
